Addgene plasmid #221479: pDONR223_NKX2-5
Purpose: Gateway cloning of NKX2-5 overexpression
Depositing lab: Matthew Meyerson. Depositing organization: Broad Institute. Publication: Dosage amplification dictates oncogenic regulation by the NKX2-1 lineage factor in lung adenocarcinoma. Pulice JL, Meyerson M. bioRxiv [Preprint]. 2023 Oct 27:2023.10.26.563996. doi: 10.1101/2023.10.26.563996. PubMed 37994369.
Backbone
  Vector backbone: pDONR223
  Backbone manufacturer: Invitrogen
  Backbone size w/o insert (bp): 5005
  Vector type: Gateway Donor Vector
Growth in bacteria
  Bacterial resistance: Spectinomycin, 50 μg/mL
  Growth temperature: 37°C
  Growth strain: DH5alpha
  Copy number: High Copy
Gene/Insert
  Gene/Insert name: NKX2-5
  Species: H. sapiens (human)
  Insert size (bp): 972
  Entrez Gene: NKX2-5 (a.k.a. CHNG5, CSX, CSX1, HLHS2, NKX2.5, NKX2E, NKX4-1, VSD3)
  Cloning method: Gateway Cloning
  Sequencing primers: 5′ M13pUC-fwd; 3′ M13rev
Resource information
  A portion of this plasmid was derived from a plasmid made by: Mammalian Gene Collection (pCMV-SPORT6-NKX2-5)
Terms and licenses: Academic/Nonprofit Terms; Industry Terms: Not Available to Industry
How to cite: pDONR223_NKX2-5 was a gift from Matthew Meyerson (Addgene plasmid # 221479 ; http://n2t.net/addgene:221479 ; RRID:Addgene_221479)
