[The description below was written by a language model from this plasmid's Addgene catalogue record and pLannotate feature annotations shown in this document.]
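Description:
pDONR223_NKX2-5 is a Gateway entry clone built on the Invitrogen pDONR223 donor backbone, carrying the human NKX2-5 open reading frame for onward transfer into expression vectors. The sequenced plasmid is 3,765 nt, smaller than the 5,005 bp listed for the empty backbone, which is what one expects once the donor vector's replaceable cassette has been exchanged for the insert during Gateway recombination. It is maintained in E. coli through a high-copy ColE1/pUC-type origin and selected with spectinomycin by the aadA aminoglycoside adenylyltransferase gene (SmR). That gene sits downstream of a fragment of a class 1 integron Pc promoter and a short remnant of a gentamicin acetyltransferase gene. Small lacI and lacZα fragments are also annotated as backbone leftovers.

The 972 bp NKX2-5 coding sequence encodes a homeobox transcription factor required for heart and spleen development, and it was derived from a Mammalian Gene Collection cDNA clone. It is flanked on both sides by attL recombination sites, which are the substrates for an LR Clonase reaction that moves the ORF directionally into an attR-containing destination vector. The annotation software labels both sites as attL3. No eukaryotic promoter, epitope tag or reporter is annotated, so the plasmid is not itself an expression construct. The only nearby regulatory elements are a T7 promoter beyond the 3′ attL site, oriented back toward the insert, and rrnB T1 and T2 terminators upstream that insulate the cloning region from read-through transcription. M13 forward and reverse primer sites are recorded for sequencing across the insert. The stated purpose is to serve as the Gateway source for NKX2-5 overexpression constructs, and the associated study concerns NKX2-family lineage factor regulation in lung adenocarcinoma.
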