Features (pLannotate 1.2.2; 12 found; start..end, strand, type, name):
      2..97      +  protein_bind   attL3: mutant version of attL; recombination site for the Gateway® LR reaction LR Clonase™
    103..1074    +  CDS            NKX2-5: NKX25_HUMAN - Also known as CSX, NKX2.5, NKX2E. Experimental evidence at protein level: Swiss-Prot protein existence level 1. Transcription factor required for the development of the heart and the spleen (PubMed:22560297). During heart development, acts as a transcriptional activator of ANF in cooperation with GATA4 (By similarity). Binds to the core DNA motif of NPPA promoter (PubMed:22849347, PubMed:26926761). Together with PBX1, required for spleen development through a mechanism that involves CDKN2B repression (PubMed:22560297). From Homo sapiens (Human).
   1079..1174    -  protein_bind   attL3: mutant version of attL; recombination site for the Gateway® LR reaction LR Clonase™
   1193..1211    -  promoter       T7 promoter: promoter for bacteriophage T7 RNA polymerase
   1401..1424    +  promoter       Pc promoter (fragment): intI1 (promoter lies within the coding sequence); class 1 integron promoter
   1600..1656    +  CDS            GmR (fragment): gentamycin acetyltransferase; aacC1; confers resistance to gentamycin
   1663..2454    +  CDS            SmR: aminoglycoside adenylyltransferase (Murphy, 1985); aadA; confers resistance to spectinomycin and streptomycin
   2547..3135    +  rep_origin     ori: high-copy-number ColE1/pMB1/pBR322/pUC origin of replication
   3318..3410    +  CDS            lacI (fragment): lac repressor; lacI; The lac repressor binds to the lac operator to inhibit transcription in E. coli. This inhibition can be relieved by adding lactose or isopropyl-β-D-thiogalactopyranoside (IPTG).
   3465..3492    -  terminator     rrnB T2 terminator: transcription terminator T2 from the E. coli rrnB gene
   3624..3667    +  terminator     rrnB T1 terminator: Escherichia coli rrnB; transcription terminator T1 from the E. coli rrnB gene
   3714..3750    -  CDS            lacZα (fragment): LacZα fragment of β-galactosidase; lacZ fragment
>Addgene plasmid #221479 | pDONR223_NKX2-5 | addgene full sequence | sequence record 442838 | Addgene NGS Result
CAAATAATGATTTTATTTTGACTGATAGTGACCTGTTCGTTGCAACAAATTGATGAGCAATGCTTTTTTA
TAATGCCAACTTTGTACAAAAAAGTTGGCACCATGTTCCCCAGCCCTGCTCTCACGCCCACGCCCTTCTC
AGTCAAAGACATCCTAAACCTGGAACAGCAGCAGCGCAGCCTGGCTGCCGCCGGAGAGCTCTCTGCCCGC
CTGGAGGCGACCCTGGCGCCCTCCTCCTGCATGCTGGCCGCCTTCAAGCCAGAGGCCTACGCTGGGCCCG
AGGCGGCTGCGCCGGGCCTCCCAGAGCTGCGCGCAGAGCTGGGCCGCGCGCCTTCACCGGCCAAGTGTGC
GTCTGCCTTTCCCGCCGCCCCCGCCTTCTATCCACGTGCCTACAGCGACCCCGACCCAGCCAAGGACCCT
AGAGCCGAAAAGAAAGAGCTGTGCGCGCTGCAGAAGGCGGTGGAGCTGGAGAAGACAGAGGCGGACAACG
CGGAGCGGCCCCGGGCGCGACGGCGGAGGAAGCCGCGCGTGCTCTTCTCGCAGGCGCAGGTCTATGAGCT
GGAGCGGCGCTTCAAGCAGCAGCGGTACCTGTCGGCCCCCGAACGCGACCAGCTGGCCAGCGTGCTGAAA
CTCACGTCCACGCAGGTCAAGATCTGGTTCCAGAACCGGCGCTACAAGTGCAAGCGGCAGCGGCAGGACC
AGACTCTGGAGCTGGTGGGGCTGCCCCCGCCGCCGCCGCCGCCTGCCCGCAGGATCGCGGTGCCAGTGCT
GGTGCGCGATGGCAAGCCATGCCTAGGGGACTCGGCGCCCTACGCGCCTGCCTACGGCGTGGGCCTCAAT
CCCTACGGTTATAACGCCTACCCCGCCTATCCGGGTTACGGCGGCGCGGCCTGCAGCCCTGGCTACAGCT
GCACTGCCGCTTACCCCGCCGGGCCTTCCCCAGCGCAGCCGGCCACTGCCGCCGCCAACAACAACTTCGT
GAACTTCGGCGTCGGGGACTTGAATGCGGTTCAGAGCCCCGGGATTCCGCAGAGCAACTCGGGAGTGTCC
ACGCTGCATGGTATCCGAGCCTGGTTGCCAACTTTCTTGTACAAAGTTGGCATTATAAGAAAGCATTGCT
TATCAATTTGTTGCAACGAACAGGTCACTATCAGTCAAAATAAAATCATTATTTGCCATCCAGCTGATAT
CCCCTATAGTGAGTCGTATTACATGGTCATAGCTGTTTCCTGGCAGCTCTGGCCCGTGTCTCAAAATCTC
TGATGTTACATTGCACAAGATAAAAATATATCATCATGCCTCCTCTAGACCAGCCAGGACAGAAATGCCT
CGACTTCGCTGCTACCCAAGGTTGCCGGGTGACGCACACCGTGGAAACGGATGAAGGCACGAACCCAGTG
GACATAAGCCTGTTCGGTTCGTAAGCTGTAATGCAAGTAGCGTATGCGCTCACGCAACTGGTCCAGAACC
TTGACCGAACGCAGCGGTGGTAACGGCGCAGTGGCGGTTTTCATGGCTTGTTATGACTGTTTTTTTGGGG
TACAGTCTATGCCTCGGGCATCCAAGCAGCAAGCGCGTTACGCCGTGGGTCGATGTTTGATGTTATGGAG
CAGCAACGATGTTACGCAGCAGGGCAGTCGCCCTAAAACAAAGTTAAACATTATGAGGGAAGCGGTGATC
GCCGAAGTATCGACTCAACTATCAGAGGTAGTTGGCGTCATCGAGCGCCATCTCGAACCGACGTTGCTGG
CCGTACATTTGTACGGCTCCGCAGTGGATGGCGGCCTGAAGCCACACAGTGATATTGATTTGCTGGTTAC
GGTGACCGTAAGGCTTGATGAAACAACGCGGCGAGCTTTGATCAACGACCTTTTGGAAACTTCGGCTTCC
CCTGGAGAGAGCGAGATTCTCCGCGCTGTAGAAGTCACCATTGTTGTGCACGACGACATCATTCCGTGGC
GTTATCCAGCTAAGCGCGAACTGCAATTTGGAGAATGGCAGCGCAATGACATTCTTGCAGGTATCTTCGA
GCCAGCCACGATCGACATTGATCTGGCTATCTTGCTGACAAAAGCAAGAGAACATAGCGTTGCCTTGGTA
GGTCCAGCGGCGGAGGAACTCTTTGATCCGGTTCCTGAACAGGATCTATTTGAGGCGCTAAATGAAACCT
TAACGCTATGGAACTCGCCGCCCGACTGGGCTGGCGATGAGCGAAATGTAGTGCTTACGTTGTCCCGCAT
TTGGTACAGCGCAGTAACCGGCAAAATCGCGCCGAAGGATGTCGCTGCCGACTGGGCAATGGAGCGCCTG
CCGGCCCAGTATCAGCCCGTCATACTTGAAGCTAGACAGGCTTATCTTGGACAAGAAGAAGATCGCTTGG
CCTCGCGCGCAGATCAGTTGGAAGAATTTGTCCACTACGTGAAAGGCGAGATCACCAAGGTAGTCGGCAA
ATAACCCTCGAGCCACCCATGACCAAAATCCCTTAACGTGAGTTACGCGTCGTTCCACTGAGCGTCAGAC
CCCGTAGAAAAGATCAAAGGATCTTCTTGAGATCCTTTTTTTCTGCGCGTAATCTGCTGCTTGCAAACAA
AAAAACCACCGCTACCAGCGGTGGTTTGTTTGCCGGATCAAGAGCTACCAACTCTTTTTCCGAAGGTAAC
TGGCTTCAGCAGAGCGCAGATACCAAATACTGTTCTTCTAGTGTAGCCGTAGTTAGGCCACCACTTCAAG
AACTCTGTAGCACCGCCTACATACCTCGCTCTGCTAATCCTGTTACCAGTGGCTGCTGCCAGTGGCGATA
AGTCGTGTCTTACCGGGTTGGACTCAAGACGATAGTTACCGGATAAGGCGCAGCGGTCGGGCTGAACGGG
GGGTTCGTGCACACAGCCCAGCTTGGAGCGAACGACCTACACCGAACTGAGATACCTACAGCGTGAGCTA
TGAGAAAGCGCCACGCTTCCCGAAGGGAGAAAGGCGGACAGGTATCCGGTAAGCGGCAGGGTCGGAACAG
GAGAGCGCACGAGGGAGCTTCCAGGGGGAAACGCCTGGTATCTTTATAGTCCTGTCGGGTTTCGCCACCT
CTGACTTGAGCGTCGATTTTTGTGATGCTCGTCAGGGGGGCGGAGCCTATGGAAAAACGCCAGCAACGCG
GCCTTTTTACGGTTCCTGGCCTTTTGCTGGCCTTTTGCTCACATGTTCTTTCCTGCGTTATCCCCTGATT
CTGTGGATAACCGTATTACCGCCTTTGAGTGAGCTGATACCGCTCGCCGCAGCCGAACGACCGAGCGCAG
CGAGTCAGTGAGCGAGGAAGCGGAAGAGCGCCCAATACGCAAACCGCCTCTCCCCGCGCGTTGGCCGATT
CATTAATGCAGCTGGCACGACAGGTTTCCCGACTGGAAAGCGGGCAGTGAGCGCAACGCAATTAATACGC
GTACCGCTAGCCAGGAAGAGTTTGTAGAAACGCAAAAAGGCCATCCGTCAGGATGGCCTTCTGCTTAGTT
TGATGCCTGGCAGTTTATGGCGGGCGTCCTGCCCGCCACCCTCCGGGCCGTTGCTTCACAACGTTCAAAT
CCGCTCCCGGCGGATTTGTCCTACTCAGGAGAGCGTTCACCGACAAACAACAGATAAAACGAAAGGCCCA
GTCTTCCGACTGAGCCTTTCGTTTTATTTGATGCCTGGCAGTTCCCTACTCTCGCGTTAACGCTAGCATG
GATGTTTTCCCAGTCACGACGTTGTAAAACGACGGCCAGTCTTAAGCTCGGGCCC
